Addgene plasmid #146436: pAc5.1A-DmDCP2-V5His6_H
Purpose: Insect Expression of DmDCP2
Depositing lab: Elisa Izaurralde. Depositing organization: Max Planck Institute for Developmental Biology.
Backbone
  Vector backbone: Unknown
  Vector type: Insect Expression
Growth in bacteria
  Bacterial resistance: Ampicillin, 100 μg/mL
  Growth temperature: 37°C
  Growth strain: DH5alpha
  Copy number: Low Copy
Gene/Insert
  Gene/Insert name: DmDCP2
  Species: D. melanogaster (fly)
  Entrez Gene: DCP2 (a.k.a. Dmel_CG6169, BEST:LD07107, CG6169, DCp2p, Dcp2, Dmel\CG6169, LD07107, dDCP2, dDcp, dDcp2, dcp2, l(3)tb)
  Cloning method: Unknown
Terms and licenses: Academic/Nonprofit Terms; Industry Terms: Not Available to Industry
Depositor comments: ORF extracted from NCBI: NM_140548.3 Plasmids from this collection were made available to the research community and donated after the lab closed. Please note that the sequence provided by the depositing laboratory may be theoretical/predicted or based on Sanger sequencing results. There may be discrepancies between sequencing results obtained by Addgene and the depositor sequence. If an Addgene verified sequence is not available, please contact before placing your order to request that our lab fully sequence the plasmid.
How to cite: pAc5.1A-DmDCP2-V5His6_H was a gift from Elisa Izaurralde (Addgene plasmid # 146436 ; http://n2t.net/addgene:146436 ; RRID:Addgene_146436)
