[The description below was written by a language model from this plasmid's Addgene catalogue record and pLannotate feature annotations shown in this document.]
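Description:
pAc5.1A-DmDCP2-V5His6_H is an insect expression plasmid of 7,743 nt for producing the Drosophila melanogaster mRNA decapping enzyme DCP2 (CG6169). The catalogue lists the backbone as unknown, although the plasmid name and the annotated parts point to a pAc5.1-style layout. It is propagated in E. coli through a ColE1/pUC-type origin and selected with ampicillin via the β-lactamase gene and its own promoter. The origin is annotated as a high-copy type, whereas the repository entry records the plasmid as low copy. No marker for selection in insect cells is annotated. Short fragments matching the tetracycline efflux gene and SV40 large T antigen also appear, and these look like non-functional backbone remnants.

Expression is driven by the constitutive Drosophila actin 5C (Ac5) promoter, which is followed by the DCP2 open reading frame, a C-terminal V5 epitope tag and an SV40 polyadenylation signal. The depositor states that the ORF was taken from an NCBI fly transcript reference. The annotation tool recognised only the conserved central portion of the insert, labelling it by homology to human DCP2, so the full extent of the fly coding sequence is not marked in the feature table. The His6 tag implied by the name is likewise not annotated, and the meaning of the "_H" suffix is not explained.

DCP2 removes the 7-methylguanosine cap from mRNAs, which commits them to 5'-to-3' decay. The record states only that the plasmid is for insect expression of DmDCP2. The V5 tag would allow detection or immunoprecipitation of the protein in fly cells. The depositor notes that the supplied sequence may be theoretical or based on Sanger sequencing results.
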