Features (pLannotate 1.2.2; 9 found; start..end, strand, type, name):
     56..2568    +  promoter       Ac5 promoter: Drosophila melanogaster actin 5C promoter
   3255..3995    +  CDS            DCP2 (fragment): DCP2_HUMAN - Also known as NUDT20. Experimental evidence at protein level: Swiss-Prot protein existence level 1. Decapping metalloenzyme that catalyzes the cleavage of the cap structure on mRNAs (PubMed:12417715, PubMed:12218187, PubMed:12923261, PubMed:21070968, PubMed:28002401). Removes the 7- methyl guanine cap structure from mRNA molecules, yielding a 5'- phosphorylated mRNA fragment and 7m-GDP (PubMed:12486012, PubMed:12923261, PubMed:21070968, PubMed:28002401). Necessary for the degradation of mRNAs, both in normal mRNA turnover and in nonsense- mediated mRNA decay (PubMed:14527413). Pla
   5028..5069    +  CDS            V5 tag: epitope tag from simian virus 5
   5169..5303    -  polyA_signal   SV40 poly(A) signal: SV40 polyadenylation signal
   5326..5410    -  CDS            large T antigen (fragment): large T antigen from SV40 (simian virus 40)
   5411..5881    +  CDS            TcR (fragment): tetracycline efflux protein; tet; confers resistance to tetracycline
   5925..6513    -  rep_origin     ori: high-copy-number ColE1/pMB1/pBR322/pUC origin of replication
   6684..7544    -  CDS            AmpR: β-lactamase; bla; confers resistance to ampicillin, carbenicillin, and related antibiotics
   7545..7649    -  promoter       AmpR promoter: bla
>Addgene plasmid #146436 | pAc5.1A-DmDCP2-V5His6_H | depositor full sequence | sequence record 288881 | Full Sequence
CTTCAAGGAATTAATTCTATATTCTAAAAACACAAATGATACTTCTAAAAAAAATCATGAATGGCATCAA
CTCTGAATCAAATCTTTGCAGATGCACCTACTTCTCATTTCCACTGTCACATCATTTTTCCAGATCTCGC
TGCCTGTTATGTGGCCCACAAACCAAGACACGTTTTATGGCCATTAAAGCTGGCTGATCGTCGCCAAACA
CCAAATACATATCAATATGTACATTCGAGAAAGAAGCGATCAAAGAAGCGTCTTCGGGCGAGTAGGAGAA
TGCGGAGGAGAAGGAGAACGAGCTGATCTAGTATCTCTCCACAATCCAATGCCAACTGACCAACTGGCCA
TATTCGGAGCAATTTGAAGCCAATTTCCATCGCCTGGCGATCGCTCCATTCTTGGCTATATGTTTTTCAC
CGTTCCCGGGGCCATTTTCAAAGACTCGTCGGTAAGATAAGATTGTGTCACTCGCTGTCTCTCTTCATTT
GTCGAAGAATGCTGAGGAATTTCGCGATGACGTCGGCGAGTATTTTGAAGAATGAGAATAATTTGTATTT
ATACGAAAATCAGTTAGTGGAATTTTCTACAAAAACATGTTATCTATAGATAATTTTGTTGCAAAATATG
TTGACTATGACAAAGATTGTATGTATATACCTTTAATGTATTCTCATTTTCTTATGTATTTATAATGGCA
ATGATGATACTGATGATATTTTAAGATGATGCCAGACCACAGGCTGATTTCTGCGTCTTTTGCCGAACGC
AGTGCATGTGCGGTTGTTGTTTTTTGGAATAGTTTCAATTTTCGGACTGTCCGCTTTGATTTCAGTTTCT
TGGCTTATTCAAAAAGCAAAGTAAAGCCAAAAAAGCGAGATGGCAATACCAAATGCGGCAAAACGGTAGT
GGAAGGAAAGGGGTGCGGGGCAGCGGAAGGAAGGGTGGGGCGGGGCGTGGCGGGGTCTGTGGCTGGGCGC
GACGTCACCGACGTTGGAGCCACTCCTTTGACCATGTGTGCGTGTGTGTATTATTCGTGTCTCGCCACTC
GCCGGTTGTTTTTTTCTTTTTATCTCGCTCTCTCTAGCGCCATCTCGTACGCATGCTCAACGCACCGCAT
GTTGCCGTGTCCTTTATGCGTCATTTTGGCTCGAAATAGGCAATTATTTAAACAAAGATTAGTCAACGAA
AACGCTAAAATAAATAAGTCTACAATATGGTTACTTATTGCCATGTGTGTGCAGCCAACGATAGCAACAA
AAGCAACAACACAGTGGCTTTCCCTCTTTCACTTTTTGTTTGCAAGCGCGTGCGAGCAAGACGGCACGAC
CGGCAAACGCAATTACGCTGACAAAGAGCAGACGAAGTTTTGGCCGAAAAACATCAAGGCGCCTGATACG
AATGCATTTGCAATAACAATTGCGATATTTAATATTGTTTATGAAGCTGTTTGACTTCAAAACACACAAA
AAAAAAAATAAAACAAATTATTTGAAAGAGAATTAGGAATCGGACAGCTTATCGTTACGGGCTAACAGCA
CACCGAGACGAAATAGCTTACCTGACGTCACAGCCTCTGGAAGAACTGCCGCCAAGCAGAGAGAGAGAGA
AAAAGAGGGAGAGCAGCTTAGACCGCATGTGCTTGTGTGTGAGGCGTCTCTCTCTTCGTCTCCTGTTTGC
GCAAACGCATAGACTGCACTGAGAAAATCGATTACCTATTTTTTATGAATGAATATTTGCACTATTACTA
TTCAAAACTATTAAGATAGCAATCACATTCAATAGCCAAATACTATACCACCTGAGCGATGCAACGAAAT
GATCAATTTGAGCAAAAATGCTGCATATTTAGGACGGCATCATTATAGAAATGCTTCTTGCTGTGTACTT
TTCTCTCGTCTGGCAGCTGTTTCGCCGTTATTGTTAAAACCGGCTTAAGTTAGGTGTGTTTTCTACGACT
AGTGATGCCCCTACTAGAAGATGTGTGTTGCACAAATGTCCCTGAATAACCAATTTGAAGTGCAGATAGC
AGTAAACGTAAGCTAATATGAATATTATTTAACTGTAATGTTTTAATATCGCTGGACATTACTAATAAAC
CCACTATAAACACATGTACATATGTATGTTTTGGCATACAATGAGTAGTTGGGGAAAAAATGTGTAAAAG
CACCGTGACCATCACAGCATAAAGATAACCAGCTGAAGTATCGAATATGAGTAACCCCCAAATTGAATCA
CATGCCGCAACTGATAGGACCCATGGAAGTACACTCTTCATGGCGATATACAAGACACACACAAGCACGA
ACACCCAGTTGCGGAGGAAATTCTCCGTAAATGAAAACCCAATCGGCGAACAATTCATACCCATATATGG
TAAAAGTTTTGAACGCGACTTGAGAGCGGAGAGCATTGCGGCTGATAAGGTTTTAGCGCTAAGCGGGCTT
TATAAAACGGGCTGCGGGACCAGTTTTCATATCACTACCGTTTGAGTTCTTGTGCTGTGTGGATACTCCT
CCCGACACAAAGCCGCTCCATCAGCCAGCAGTCGTCTAATCCAGAGACCCCGGATCGGGGTACCTACTAG
TCCAGTGTGGTGGAATTCTGCAGATAAGTGATATCCCAACATGGAAATCGCACCACTGATCAATAACGCC
GTCGCTGTCGTCACAGCCTCTGCCTCTGCCGCCGTCTCTGCCTCTGCTAGCGTCGGCAGTAGCAGCAAGG
ATGATAACGTCAACAATCTAGCGTTGCTCGCGTCGCTGACTTTACAAAAAGTGCTAAATATCAACAATAA
CAATAACCAGCACAGCAAGAACAACAACCACAGCGACAATAGCAATAGCAAACAACACGAGCAACAAAAA
CAGCAGCAGCAACCACAACGACGAAACCTCGACATTAAAAGCGAGTATGATGTACTAAACCAATTGCTAA
AAACTGGAGCTGTTTTCACCGCCACGCCCACAGCGCCAATTGCCATCGAAAGGAGGAAGCAGACGCAGCA
GCAGCAACGTCCATATGCACAACAGGCACATCAACAGCAGCAGCAGAAGCAACGCCTAAACTCATCCATA
TCATCGACCCACTCATCGACATCGACAAACTCCTCCTACGGCAGCTCATCATCGGAGGATGCTGCAGGCA
CATCTGCGCCAACGGGAGCAGGTGAAGTTGTCACATCAGCAGCATTAACACCAAGAGCAAGCACCACGAA
GGCGTCCAGCAATAAATTGCCAGAGAAATCGAAAATTCCGTCCGATATACTTGATGATCTGGCCAGTCGA
TTTATAATCAATGTTCCGGACATGGAGCTAAACAATCTAATACGTATGTGTTTCCAAATCGAACTGGCCC
ATTGGTTCTATTTGGATTTCTTTTGTGCCCCCGAATCTGGCGAGGATGGCGAGACCCCGAAGTGCGTGCA
ACGAAAGCTGCCATCGGTGGGCATCAAGCAGTTTGCCATGCAGTTGTTCCAACACATTCCCTTCCTGAAC
AAACATTTTGGCACCGTGGATCAAATCCTGGACGAGTGGAAGAACTACAAGCTATCGGTGCCCACTTATG
GCGCTATTCTGGTGTCCGAGGATCACAATCACTGCTTGCTAGTGCAGTCCTACTTCGCGCGCAACTCCTG
GGGATTTCCCAAGGGCAAGATCAATGAGAACGAAGACCCAGCCCATTGTGCAACGAGAGAGGTTTATGAG
GAGACCGGGTTCGATATCACGGACCTAATCGATGCCAACGACTACATCGAGGCGTTCATCAACTACCAGT
ACACGCGGCTGTACGTGGTGCGAAACATACCGATGGACACGCAGTTCGCGCCCCGCACTCGCAACGAGAT
CAAGTGCTGCGACTGGTTCCGTATCGATGCGCTGCCGGTGAACAAGAACGATGCCATATCAAAGGCCAAG
TTGGGCAAGACCTCCAACTCCTTCTTCATGATTATGCCGTTTGTGAAGCGCCTGAAGAAGTGGGTGAACG
ATCGGAAGGCTGGAATCGAGCCGCGTCGCCGCAAATTCTCTGGTCAGCAATCGCCAAAAGCGGCCTCGCC
CACCAATATGAACGGAAATTGCAAGAAGGACGTCACAGGAGTGCGAAATGAATCGCAACGACAGAGGCAC
AAGTCCATGGGCGACTTGGATGGCGTCAAATTGAATAATCTCAATGGCAAGGGGACCGTTGGAACGGGAG
CGGGATCGGCAGCTTCCGCCTCCGCCACCGCTGCCATCAACTCGATGAACATATGCAATAGCAATGGGAA
ACGCAATAAGCAAAATGCGGCTGCGGGCAGCAATCAGGCAACGCCAACTACAATAGCAACGCCAATGACG
TCAAATGGCGCCGTCGTAGGAGGTACTGTATCCTCGAAGCGTCAACTGTTCCATAGCCAAAGTCAGAACG
ATGCGCAGCAATCGGCAAGCAATGAGAAGATTGTCAGCTCCTTCGATTTAATACGCAAGGAGAAGCAGCA
ACAACTTAAGGCAGCTAAGGCGCAAAAGCAGCAGCAACAACAGCAGCAACGATCGCGCACCAAGTCGCAG
AGTGATAAGCAGTACAATCCACAGCAGCCAGTCAAAATCCTGGGACAACAGCAGCCCACAACGGGCATGG
ATTTGATAGCCATGCTATCGGCAGCGGCGGCAGCTCAAAAGACACCAAACAACGAGCAGCAAACACAAGA
GAAGCAGCAGCAGCAACAACGACCACGACCTGCTTCAGTGTCGCTTAACCTTGGAGCAGGCAGTGCCACA
GGAGCAACAACATCAGCTCCGGATGCCCAGTACATGCACAGGCTGCAGCGCATGGCATCGGGCACAAATT
TGAGGATTCTGAAGCGGGCACAGTCGCAGCAGCCGCAGCAGCACCATCAGCAACAGTTGCAACTAGAACA
GCAACAACAGCAGCAGCAGCAGCTGGGAATCGACTTTACGCCAAATTTGAATTCGTGGACGAATTTCTCC
TTTACCAAGAACTTCATAGCAAATGTGTTTTGCCTCGAGTCTAGAGGGCCCTTCGAAGGTAAGCCTATCC
CTAACCCTCTCCTCGGTCTCGATTCTACGCGTACCGGTCATCATCACCATCACCATTGAGTTTAAACCCG
CTGATCAGCCTCGACTGTGCCTTCTAAGGCCTGAGCTCGCTGATCAGCCTCGATCGAGGATCCAGACATG
ATAAGATACATTGATGAGTTTGGACAAACCACAACTAGAATGCAGTGAAAAAAATGCTTTATTTGTGAAA
TTTGTGATGCTATTGCTTTATTTGTAACCATTATAAGCTGCAATAAACAAGTTAACAACAACAATTGCAT
TCATTTTATGTTTCAGGTTCAGGGGGAGGTGTGGGAGGTTTTTTAAAGCAAGTAAAACCTCTACAAATGT
GGTATGGCTGATTATGATCAGTCGACCGATGCCCTTGAGAGCCTTCAACCCAGTCAGCTCCTTCCGGTGG
GCGCGGGGCATGACTATCGTCGCCGCACTTATGACTGTCTTCTTTATCATGCAACTCGTAGGACAGGTGC
CGGCAGCGCTCTGGGTCATTTTCGGCGAGGACCGCTTTCGCTGGAGCGCGACGATGATCGGCCTGTCGCT
TGCGGTATTCGGAATCTTGCACGCCCTCGCTCAAGCCTTCGTCACTGGTCCCGCCACCAAACGTTTCGGC
GAGAAGCAGGCCATTATCGCCGGCATGGCGGCCGACGCGCTGGGCTACGTCTTGCTGGCGTTCGCGACGC
GAGGCTGGATGGCCTTCCCCATTATGATTCTTCTCGCTTCCGGCGGCATCGGGATGCCCGCGTTGCAGGC
CATGCTGTCCAGGCAGGTAGATGACGACCATCAGGGACAGCTTCAAGGATCGCTCGCGGCTCTTACCAGC
CAGCAAAAGGCCAGGAACCGTAAAAAGGCCGCGTTGCTGGCGTTTTTCCATAGGCTCCGCCCCCCTGACG
AGCATCACAAAAATCGACGCTCAAGTCAGAGGTGGCGAAACCCGACAGGACTATAAAGATACCAGGCGTT
TCCCCCTGGAAGCTCCCTCGTGCGCTCTCCTGTTCCGACCCTGCCGCTTACCGGATACCTGTCCGCCTTT
CTCCCTTCGGGAAGCGTGGCGCTTTCTCAATGCTCACGCTGTAGGTATCTCAGTTCGGTGTAGGTCGTTC
GCTCCAAGCTGGGCTGTGTGCACGAACCCCCCGTTCAGCCCGACCGCTGCGCCTTATCCGGTAACTATCG
TCTTGAGTCCAACCCGGTAAGACACGACTTATCGCCACTGGCAGCAGCCACTGGTAACAGGATTAGCAGA
GCGAGGTATGTAGGCGGTGCTACAGAGTTCTTGAAGTGGTGGCCTAACTACGGCTACACTAGAAGGACAG
TATTTGGTATCTGCGCTCTGCTGAAGCCAGTTACCTTCGGAAAAAGAGTTGGTAGCTCTTGATCCGGCAA
ACAAACCACCGCTGGTAGCGGTGGTTTTTTTGTTTGCAAGCAGCAGATTACGCGCAGAAAAAAAGGATCT
CAAGAAGATCCTTTGATCTTTTCTACGGGGTCTGACGCTCAGTGGAACGAAAACTCACGTTAAGGGATTT
TGGTCATGAGATTATCAAAAAGGATCTTCACCTAGATCCTTTTAAATTAAAAATGAAGTTTTAAATCAAT
CTAAAGTATATATGAGTAAACTTGGTCTGACAGTTACCAATGCTTAATCAGTGAGGCACCTATCTCAGCG
ATCTGTCTATTTCGTTCATCCATAGTTGCCTGACTCCCCGTCGTGTAGATAACTACGATACGGGAGGGCT
TACCATCTGGCCCCAGTGCTGCAATGATACCGCGAGACCCACGCTCACCGGCTCCAGATTTATCAGCAAT
AAACCAGCCAGCCGGAAGGGCCGAGCGCAGAAGTGGTCCTGCAACTTTATCCGCCTCCATCCAGTCTATT
AATTGTTGCCGGGAAGCTAGAGTAAGTAGTTCGCCAGTTAATAGTTTGCGCAACGTTGTTGCCATTGCTG
CAGGCATCGTGGTGTCACGCTCGTCGTTTGGTATGGCTTCATTCAGCTCCGGTTCCCAACGATCAAGGCG
AGTTACATGATCCCCCATGTTGTGCAAAAAAGCGGTTAGCTCCTTCGGTCCTCCGATCGTTGTCAGAAGT
AAGTTGGCCGCAGTGTTATCACTCATGGTTATGGCAGCACTGCATAATTCTCTTACTGTCATGCCATCCG
TAAGATGCTTTTCTGTGACTGGTGAGTACTCAACCAAGTCATTCTGAGAATAGTGTATGCGGCGACCGAG
TTGCTCTTGCCCGGCGTCAACACGGGATAATACCGCGCCACATAGCAGAACTTTAAAAGTGCTCATCATT
GGAAAACGTTCTTCGGGGCGAAAACTCTCAAGGATCTTACCGCTGTTGAGATCCAGTTCGATGTAACCCA
CTCGTGCACCCAACTGATCTTCAGCATCTTTTACTTTCACCAGCGTTTCTGGGTGAGCAAAAACAGGAAG
GCAAAATGCCGCAAAAAAGGGAATAAGGGCGACACGGAAATGTTGAATACTCATACTCTTCCTTTTTCAA
TATTATTGAAGCATTTATCAGGGTTATTGTCTCATGAGCGGATACATATTTGAATGTATTTAGAAAAATA
AACAAATAGGGGTTCCGCGCACATTTCCCCGAAAAGTGCCACCTGACGTCTAAGAAACCATTATTATCAT
GACATTAACCTATAAAAATAGGCGTATCACGAGGCCCTTTCGT
